Addgene plasmid #48190: Flag-ATXN1_V591A_S602D
Purpose: Expresses V591A and S602D mutated Ataxin1
Depositing lab: Huda Zoghbi. Depositing organization: Baylor College of Medicine. Publication: Structural basis of protein complex formation and reconfiguration by polyglutamine disease protein Ataxin-1 and Capicua. Kim E, Lu HC, Zoghbi HY, Song JJ. Genes Dev. 2013 Mar 15;27(6):590-5. doi: 10.1101/gad.212068.112. PubMed 23512657.
Backbone
  Vector backbone: pcDNA1.1/Amp
  Backbone manufacturer: Invitrogen
  Backbone size w/o insert (bp): 4767
  Vector type: Mammalian Expression
Growth in bacteria
  Bacterial resistance: Ampicillin, 100 μg/mL
  Growth temperature: 37°C
  Growth strain: DH10B
  Copy number: High Copy
Gene/Insert
  Gene/Insert name: Ataxin1 (alt name: ATXN1, ATX1)
  Species: H. sapiens (human)
  Insert size (bp): 2671
  Entrez Gene: ATXN1 (a.k.a. ATX1, D6S504E, SCA1)
  Promoter: CMV
  Cloning method: Unknown
  Sequencing primers: 5′ CMV; 3′ EBV
Terms and licenses: Academic/Nonprofit Terms; Industry Terms: Not Available to Industry
How to cite: Flag-ATXN1_V591A_S602D was a gift from Huda Zoghbi (Addgene plasmid # 48190 ; http://n2t.net/addgene:48190 ; RRID:Addgene_48190)
