[The description below was written by a language model from this plasmid's Addgene catalogue record and pLannotate feature annotations shown in this document.]
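Description:
Flag-ATXN1_V591A_S602D is a mammalian expression plasmid built on the pcDNA1.1/Amp backbone and carrying human Ataxin-1 (ATXN1, the polyglutamine protein associated with SCA1) with two point substitutions, V591A and S602D. The full depositor sequence is 7,438 nt, consistent with a backbone of about 4.8 kb plus an insert of about 2.7 kb. It is maintained in E. coli at high copy through a ColE1/pUC-type origin and selected with ampicillin via the β-lactamase gene under its own promoter. An f1 origin, with an adjoining scrap of M13 sequence, allows single-stranded DNA production.

The ATXN1 coding sequence is driven by the human cytomegalovirus immediate-early enhancer and promoter. A T7 promoter lies between the CMV promoter and the insert and could support in vitro transcription. The plasmid name indicates a Flag epitope tag, but the feature table does not annotate it and the record does not state its position. Downstream of the insert lie the SV40 small t intron and the SV40 polyadenylation signal, which provide splicing and 3′ end processing. The small t and large T antigen fragments and the SV40 NLS annotated in this region appear to be parts of that SV40 processing segment rather than expressed payload. An SV40 origin allows episomal replication in cells that supply large T antigen. The neighbouring polyomavirus VP1 and VP2 fragments look like residual backbone sequence, as does the short hit annotated as a truncated HIV-1 LTR next to the CMV promoter.

The stated purpose is expression of the V591A/S602D Ataxin-1 mutant. The associated publication concerns the structural basis of complex formation between Ataxin-1 and Capicua, which suggests use in transfection studies of that interaction, although the record does not spell out the effect of either mutation.
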