Features (pLannotate 1.2.2; 19 found; start..end, strand, type, name):
      2..570     +  rep_origin     ori: high-copy-number ColE1/pMB1/pBR322/pUC origin of replication
    603..1061    -  rep_origin     f1 ori (sequence partly withheld): f1 bacteriophage origin of replication; arrow indicates direction of (+) strand synthesis
   1049..1170    -  CDS            M13 gene IV (fragment) (sequence partly withheld): pIV; IV; phage assembly
   1272..1376    +  promoter       AmpR promoter: bla
   1377..2237    +  CDS            AmpR: β-lactamase; bla; confers resistance to ampicillin, carbenicillin, and related antibiotics
   2310..2689    +  enhancer       CMV enhancer: human cytomegalovirus immediate early enhancer
   2690..2893    +  promoter       CMV promoter: human cytomegalovirus (CMV) immediate early promoter
   2889..2922    +  LTR            5' LTR (truncated) (fragment): truncated 5' long terminal repeat (LTR) from HIV-1
   2938..2956    +  promoter       T7 promoter: promoter for bacteriophage T7 RNA polymerase
   3125..5485    +  CDS            ATXN1: ATX1_HUMAN - Also known as ATX1, SCA1. Experimental evidence at protein level: Swiss-Prot protein existence level 1. Chromatin-binding factor that repress Notch signaling in the absence of Notch intracellular domain by acting as a CBF1 corepressor. Binds to the HEY promoter and might assist, along with NCOR2, RBPJ- mediated repression. Binds RNA in vitro. May be involved in RNA metabolism (PubMed:21475249). In concert with CIC and ATXN1L, involved in brain development (By similarity). From Homo sapiens (Human).
   5736..5810    +  CDS            small t antigen (fragment): SV40 (simian virus 40) small t antigen
   5812..5877    +  intron         small t intron: SV40 (simian virus 40) small t antigen intron
   6007..6027    +  CDS            SV40 NLS: nuclear localization signal of SV40 (simian virus 40) large T antigen
   6034..6168    +  CDS            LT_POVHA (fragment): Protein inferred from homology: Swiss-Prot protein existence level 3. Isoform large T antigen is a key early protein essential for both driving viral replication and inducing cellular transformation. Plays a role in viral genome replication by driving entry of quiescent cells into the cell cycle and by autoregulating the synthesis of viral early mRNA. Displays highly oncogenic activities by corrupting the host cellular checkpoint mechanisms that guard cell division and the transcription, replication, and repair of DNA. Participates in the modulation of cellular gene expression preceeding viral
   6193..6276    +  CDS            large T antigen (fragment): large T antigen from SV40 (simian virus 40)
   6299..6433    +  polyA_signal   SV40 poly(A) signal: SV40 polyadenylation signal
   6434..6802    -  CDS            VP2_POVMA (fragment): Experimental evidence at protein level: Swiss-Prot protein existence level 1. [Isoform VP3]: structural protein that resides within the core of the capsid surrounded by 72 VP1 pentamers. Following virus endocytosis and trafficking to the endoplasmic reticulum, VP2 and VP3 form oligomers and integrate into the endoplasmic reticulum membrane. Heterooligomer VP2-VP3 may create a viroporin for transporting the viral genome across the endoplasmic reticulum membrane to the cytoplasm. Nuclear entry of the viral DNA involves the selective exposure and importin recognition of VP2 or Vp3 nuclear localiz
   7170..7268    -  CDS            VP1_POVMP (fragment): Experimental evidence at protein level: Swiss-Prot protein existence level 1. Forms an icosahedral capsid with a T=7 symmetry and a 40 nm diameter. The capsid is composed of 72 pentamers linked to each other by disulfide bonds and associated with VP2 or VP3 proteins. Interacts with terminal alpha(2,3)-linked sialic acids on the cell surface to provide virion attachment to target cell. This attachment induces virion internalization predominantly through caveolin-mediated endocytosis. Once attached, the virion is internalized by caveolin- mediated endocytosis and traffics to the endoplasmic reti
   7279..7414    +  rep_origin     SV40 ori: SV40 origin of replication
>Addgene plasmid #48190 | Flag-ATXN1_V591A_S602D | depositor full sequence | sequence record 69309 | Flag-ATXN1_V591A_S602D sequence 7438 bps
GGCGTAATCTGCTGCTTGCAAACAAAAAAACCACCGCTACCAGCGGTGGTTTGTTTGCCGGATCAAGAGC
TACCAACTCTTTTTCCGAAGGTAACTGGCTTCAGCAGAGCGCAGATACCAAATACTGTCCTTCTAGTGTA
GCCGTAGTTAGGCCACCACTTCAAGAACTCTGTAGCACCGCCTACATACCTCGCTCTGCTAATCCTGTTA
CCAGTGGCTGCTGCCAGTGGCGATAAGTCGTGTCTTACCGGGTTGGACTCAAGACGATAGTTACCGGATA
AGGCGCAGCGGTCGGGCTGAACGGGGGGTTCGTGCACACAGCCCAGCTTGGAGCGAACGACCTACACCGA
ACTGAGATACCTACAGCGTGAGCATTGAGAAAGCGCCACGCTTCCCGAAGGGAGAAAGGCGGACAGGTAT
CCGGTAAGCGGCAGGGTCGGAACAGGAGAGCGCACGAGGGAGCTTCCAGGGGGAAACGCCTGGTATCTTT
ATAGTCCTGTCGGGTTTCGCCACCTCTGACTTGAGCGTCGATTTTTGTGATGCTCGTCAGGGGGGCGGAG
CCTATGGAAAAACGCCAGCAACGCAAGCTAGCTTCTAGCTAGAAATTGTAAACGTTAATATTTTGTTAAA
ATTCGCGTTAAATTTTTGTTAAATCAGCTCATTTTTTAACCAATAGGCCGAAATCGGCAAAATCCCTTAT
AAATCAAAAGAATAGCCCGAGATAGGGT
[37 nt withheld, positions 729-765]
AAAGAACGTGGACTCCAACGTCAAAGGGCGAAAAACCGTCTATCAGGGCGATGGCC
[115 nt withheld, positions 822-936]
G
[144 nt withheld, positions 938-1081]
ACCGTATAACGTGCTTTCCTCGTTG
[64 nt withheld, positions 1107-1170]
CTGGATTACCAAAGGGCCTCGTGATACGCCTATTTTTATAGGTTAATGTCATGATAATAATGGTTTCTTA
GACGTCAGGTGGCACTTTTCGGGGAAATGTGCGCGGAACCCCTATTTGTTTATTTTTCTAAATACATTCA
AATATGTATCCGCTCATGAGACAATAACCCTGATAAATGCTTCAATAATATTGAAAAAGGAAGAGTATGA
GTATTCAACATTTCCGTGTCGCCCTTATTCCCTTTTTTGCGGCATTTTGCCTTCCTGTTTTTGCTCACCC
AGAAACGCTGGTGAAAGTAAAAGATGCTGAAGATCAGTTGGGTGCACGAGTGGGTTACATCGAACTGGAT
CTCAACAGCGGTAAGATCCTTGAGAGTTTTCGCCCCGAAGAACGTTTTCCAATGATGAGCACTTTTAAAG
TTCTGCTATGTGGCGCGGTATTATCCCGTGTTGACGCCGGGCAAGAGCAACTCGGTCGCCGCATACACTA
TTCTCAGAATGACTTGGTTGAGTACTCACCAGTCACAGAAAAGCATCTTACGGATGGCATGACAGTAAGA
GAATTATGCAGTGCTGCCATAACCATGAGTGATAACACTGCGGCCAACTTACTTCTGACAACGATCGGAG
GACCGAAGGAGCTAACCGCTTTTTTGCACAACATGGGGGATCATGTAACTCGCCTTGATCGTTGGGAACC
GGAGCTGAATGAAGCCATACCAAACGACGAGCGTGACACCACGATGCCTGCAGCAATGGCAACAACGTTG
CGCAAACTATTAACTGGCGAACTACTTACTCTAGCTTCCCGGCAACAATTAATAGACTGGATGGAGGCGG
ATAAAGTTGCAGGACCACTTCTGCGCTCGGCCCTTCCGGCTGGCTGGTTTATTGCTGATAAATCTGGAGC
CGGTGAGCGTGGGTCTCGCGGTATCATTGCAGCACTGGGGCCAGATGGTAAGCCCTCCCGTATCGTAGTT
ATCTACACGACGGGGAGTCAGGCAACTATGGATGAACGAAATAGACAGATCGCTGAGATAGGTGCCTCAC
TGATTAAGCATTGGTAACTGTCAGACCAAGTTTACTCATATATACTTTAGATTGATTTAAAACTTCATTT
TTAATTTCTCTAGCGCGTTGACATTGATTATTGACTAGTTATTAATAGTAATCAATTACGGGGTCATTAG
TTCATAGCCCATATATGGAGTTCCGCGTTACATAACTTACGGTAAATGGCCCGCCTGGCTGACCGCCCAA
CGACCCCCGCCCATTGACGTCAATAATGACGTATGTTCCCATAGTAACGCCAATAGGGACTTTCCATTGA
CGTCAATGGGTGGACTATTTACGGTAAACTGCCCACTTGGCAGTACATCAAGTGTATCATATGCCAAGTA
CGCCCCCTATTGACGTCAATGACGGTAAATGGCCCGCCTGGCATTATGCCCAGTACATGACCTTATGGGA
CTTTCCTACTTGGCAGTACATCTACGTATTAGTCATCGCTATTACCATGGTGATGCGGTTTTGGCAGTAC
ATCAATGGGCGTGGATAGCGGTTTGACTCACGGGGATTTCCAAGTCTCCACCCCATTGACGTCAATGGGA
GTTTGTTTTGGCACCAAAATCAACGGGACTTTCCAAAATGTCGTAACAACTCCGCCCCATTGACGCAAAT
GGGCGGTAGGCGTGTACGGTGGGAGGTCTATATAAGCAGAGCTCTCTGGCTAACTAGAGAACCCACTGCT
TACTGGCTTATCGAAATTAATACGACTCACTATAGGGAGACCCAAGCTTGGTACCGAGCTCGGATCCACT
AGTAACGGCCGCCAGTGTGCTGGAATTCCGTGACTTTCCGTTTATCAGACTAAAATCAGAGCCATCCAGA
CAGTGAAACAGTCACCGTGGAGGGGGGACGGCGAAAAATGGACTACAAAGACGACGACGACAAAAAATCC
AACCAAGAGCGGAGCAACGAATGCCTGCCTCCCAAGAAGCGCGAGATCCCCGCCACCAGCCGGTCCTCCG
AGGAGAAGGCCCCTACCCTGCCCAGCGACAACCACCGGGTGGAGGGCACAGCATGGCTCCCGGGCAACCC
TGGTGGCCGGGGCCACGGGGGCGGGAGGCATGGGCCGGCAGGGACCTCGGTGGAGCTTGGTTTACAACAG
GGAATAGGTTTACACAAAGCATTGTCCACAGGGCTGGACTACTCCCCGCCCAGCGCTCCCAGGTCTGTCC
CCGTGGCCACCACGCTGCCTGCCGCGTACGCCACCCCGCAGCCAGGGACCCCGGTGTCCCCCGTACAGTA
CGCTCACCTGCCGCACACCTTCCAGTTCATTGGGTCCTCCCAATACAGTGGAACCTATGCCAGCTTCATC
CCATCACAGCTGATCCCCCCAACCGCCAACCCCGTCACCAGTGCAGTGGCCTCGGCCGCAGGGGCCACCA
CTCCATCCCAGCGCTCCCAGCTGGAGGCCTATTCCACTCTGCTGGCCAACATGGGCAGTCTGAGCCAGAC
GCCGGGACACAAGGCTGAGCAGCAGCACCTCAGCAGGGCTCCGGGGCTCATCACCCCGGGGTCCCCCCCA
CCAGCCCAGCAGAACCAGTACGTCCACATTTCCAGTTCTCCGCAGAACACCGGCCGCACCGCCTCTCCTC
CGGCCATCCCCGTCCACCTCCACCCCCACCAGACGATGATCCCACACACGCTCACCCTGGGGCCCCCCTC
CCAGGTCGTCATGCAATACGCCGACTCCGGCAGCCACTTTGTCCCTCGGGAGGCCACCAAGAAAGCTGAG
AGCAGCCGGCTGCAGCAGGCCATCCAGGCCAAGGAGGTCCTGAACGGTGAGATGGAGAAGAGCCGGCGGT
ACGGGGCCCCGTCCTCAGCCGACCTGGGCCTGGGCAAGGCAGGCGGCAAGTCGGTTCCTCACCCGTACGA
GTCCAGGCACGTGGTGGTCCACCCGAGCCCCTCAGACTACAGCAGTCGTGATCCTTCGGGGGTCCGGGCC
TCTGTGATGGTCCTGCCCAACAGCAACACGCCCGCAGCTGACCTGGAGGTGCAACAGGCCACTCATCGTG
AAGCCTCCCCTTCTACCCTCAACGACAAAAGTGGCCTGCATTTAGGGAAGCCTGGCCACCGGTCCTACGC
GCTCTCACCCCACACGGTCATTCAGACCACACACAGTGCTTCAGAGCCACTCCCGGTGGGACTGCCAGCC
ACGGCCTTCTACGCAGGGACTCAACCCCCTGTCATCGGCTACCTGAGCGGCCAGCAGCAAGCAATCACCT
ACGCCGGCAGCCTGCCCCAGCACCTGGTGATCCCCGGCACACAGCCCCTGCTCATCCCGGTCGGCAGCAC
TGACATGGAAGCGTCGGGGGCAGCCCCGGCCATAGTCACGTCATCCCCCCAGTTTGCTGCAGTGCCTCAC
ACGTTCGTCACCACCGCCCTTCCCAAGAGCGAGAACTTCAACCCTGAGGCCCTGGTCACCCAGGCCGCCT
ACCCAGCCATGGTGCAGGCCCAGATCCACCTGCCTGTGGTGCAGTCCGTGGCCTCCCCGGCGGCGGCTCC
CCCTACGCTGCCTCCCTACTTCATGAAAGGCTCCATCATCCAGTTGGCCAACGGGGAGCTAAAGAAGGCG
GAAGACTTAAAAACAGAAGATTTCATCCAGGATGCAGAGATAAGCAACGACCTGAAGATCGACTCCAGCA
CCGTAGAGAGGATTGAAGACAGCCATAGCCCGGGCGTGGCCGTGATACAGTTCGCCGTCGGGGAGCACCG
AGCCCAGGTCAGCGTTGAAGTTTTGGTAGAGTATCCTTTTTTTGTGTTTGGACAGGGCTGGTCATCCTGC
TGTCCGGAGAGAACCAGCCAGCTCTTTGATTTGCCGTGTTCCAAACTCTCAGTTGGGGATGTCTGCATCT
CGCTTACCCTCAAGAACCTGAAGAACGGCTCTGTTAAAAAGGGCCAGCCCGTGGATCCCGCCAGCGTCCT
GCTGAAGCACTCAAAGGCCGACGGCCTGGCGGGCAGCAGACACAGGTATGCCGAGCAGGAAAACGGAATC
AACCAGGGGAGTGCCCAGATGCTCTCTGAGAATGGCGAACTGAAGTTTCCAGAGAAAATGGGATTGCCTG
CAGCGCCCTTCCTCACCAAAATAGAACCCAGCAAGCCCGCGGCAACGAGGAAGAGGAGGTGGTCGGCGCC
AGAGAGCCGCAAACTGGAGAAGTCAGAAGACGAACCACCTTTGACTCTTCCTAAGCCTTCTCTAATTCCT
CAGGAGGTTAAGATTTGCATTGAAGGCCGGTCTAATGTAGGCAAGTAGAGGCAGCGTGGGGGAAAGGAAA
CGTGGCTCTCCCTTATCATTTGTATCCAGATTACTGTACTGTAGGCTAAAATAACACAGTATTTACATGT
TATCTTCTTAATTTTAGGTTTCTGTTCTAACCTTGTCATTAGAGTTACAGCAGGTGTGTCGCAGGAGACT
GGTGCATATGCTTTTTCCACGAGTGTCTGTCTGGAATTCTGCAGATATCCATCACACTGGCGGCCGCTCG
AGCATGCATCTAGAGGATCTTTGTGAAGGAACCTTACTTCTGTGGTGTGACATAATTGGACAAACTACCT
ACAGAGATTTAAAGCTCTAAGGTAAATATAAAATTTTTAAGTGTATAATGTGTTAAACTACTGATTCTAA
TTGTTTGTGTATTTTAGATTCCAACCTATGGAACTGATGAATGGGAGCAGTGGTGGAATGCCTTTAATGA
GGAAAACCTGTTTTGCTCAGAAGAAATGCCATCTAGTGATGATGAGGCTACTGCTGACTCTCAACATTCT
ACTCCTCCAAAAAAGAAGAGAAAGGTAGAAGACCCCAAGGACTTTCCTTCAGAATTGCTAAGTTTTTTGA
GTCATGCTGTGTTTAGTAATAGAACTCTTGCTTGCTTTGCTATTTACACCACAAAGGAAAAAGCTGCACT
GCTATACAAGAAAATTATGGAAAAATATTTGATGTATAGTGCCTTGACTAGAGATCATAATCAGCCATAC
CACATTTGTAGAGGTTTTACTTGCTTTAAAAAACCTCCCACACCTCCCCCTGAACCTGAAACATAAAATG
AATGCAATTGTTGTTGTTAACTTGTTTATTGCAGCTTATAATGGTTACAAATAAAGCAATAGCATCACAA
ATTTCACAAATAAAGCATTTTTTTCACTGCATTCTAGTTGTGGTTTGTCCAAACTCATCAATGTATCTTA
TCATGTCTGGATCATCCCGCCATGGTATCAACGCCATATTTCTATTTACAGTAGGGACCTCTTCGTTGTG
TAGGTACCGCTGTATTCCTAGGGAAATAGTAGAGGCACCTTGAACTGTCTGCATCAGCCATATAGCCCCC
GCTGTTCGACTTACAAACACAGGCACAGTACTGACAAACCCATACACCTCCTCTGAAATACCCATAGTTG
CTAGGGCTGTCTCCGAACTCATTACACCCTCCAAAGTCAGAGCTGTAATTTCGCCATCAAGGGCAGCGAG
GGCTTCTCCAGATAAAATAGCTTCTGCCGAGAGTCCCGTAAGGGTAGACACTTCAGCTAATCCCTCGATG
AGGTCTACTAGAATAGTCAGTGCGGCTCCCATTTTGAAAATTCACTTACTTGATCAGCTTCAGAAGATGG
CGGAGGGCCTCCAACACAGTAATTTTCCTCCCGACTCTTAAAATAGAAAATGTCAAGTCAGTTAAGCAGG
AAGTGGACTAACTGACGCAGCTGGCCGTGCGACATCCTCTTTTAATTAGTTGCTAGGCAACGCCCTCCAG
AGGGCGTGTGGTTTTGCAAGAGGAAGCAAAAGCCTCTCCACCCAGGCCTAGAATGTTTCCACCCAATCAT
TACTATGACAACAGCTGTTTTTTTTAGTATTAAGCAGAGGCCGGGGACCCCTGGGCCCGCTTACTCTGGA
GAAAAAGAAGAGAGGCATTGTAGAGGCTTCCAGAGGCAACTTGTCAAAACAGGACTGCTTCTATTTCTGT
CACACTGTCTGGCCCTGTCACAAGGTCCAGCACCTCCATACCCCCTTTAATAAGCAGTTTGGGAACGGGT
GCGGGTCTTACTCCGCCCATCCCGCCCCTAACTCCGCCCAGTTCCGCCCATTCTCCGCCCCATGGCTGAC
TAATTTTTTTTATTTATGCAGAGGCCGAGGCCGCCTCGGCCTCTGAGCTATTCCAGAAGTAGTGAGGAGG
CTTTTTTGGAGGCCTAGGCTTTTGCAAAAAGCTAATTC
