>Addgene plasmid #48190 | Flag-ATXN1_V591A_S602D | addgene partial sequence | sequence record 73047 | CMV-F 5'-CGCAAATGGGCGGTAGGCGTG-3'
CTGGCTAACTAGAGAACCCACTGCTTACTGGCTTATCGAAATTAATACGACTCACTATAGGGAGACCCAA
GCTTGGTACCGAGCTCGGATCCACTAGTAACGGCCGCCAGTGTGCTGGAATTCCGTGACTTTCCGTTTAT
CAGACTAAAATCAGAGCCATCCAGACAGTGAAACAGTCACCGTGGAGGGGGGACGGCGAAAAATGGACTA
CAAAGACGACGACGACAAAAAATCCAACCAAGAGCGGAGCAACGAATGCCTGCCTCCCAAGAAGCGCGAG
ATCCCCGCCACCAGCCGGTCCTCCGAGGAGAAGGCCCCTACCCTGCCCAGCGACAACCACCGGGTGGAGG
GCACAGCATGGCTCCCGGGCAACCCTGGTGGCCGGGGCCACGGGGGCGGGAGGCATGGGCCGGCAGGGAC
CTCGGTGGAGCTTGGTTTACAACAGGGAATAGGTTTACACAAAGCATTGTCCACAGGGCTGGACTACTCC
CCGCCCAGCGCTCCCAGGTCTGTCCCCGTGGCCACCACGCTGCCTGCCGCGTACGCCACCCCGCAGCCAG
GGACCCCGGTGTCCCCCGTACAGTACGCTCACCTGCCGCACACCTTCCAGTTCATTGGGTCCTCCCAATA
CAGTGGAACCTATGCCAGCTTCATCCCATCACAGCTGATCCCCCCAACCGCCAACCCCGTCACCAGTGCA
GTGGCCTCGGCCGCAGGGGCCACCACTCCATCCCAGCGCTCCCAGCTGGAGGCCTATTCCACTCTGCTGG
CCAACATGGGCAGTCTGAGCCAGACGCCGGGACACAAGGCTGAGCAGCAGCACCTCAGCAGGGCTCCGGG
GCT
