>Addgene plasmid #48190 | Flag-ATXN1_V591A_S602D | addgene partial sequence | sequence record 73048 | hATXN1-F1 5'-GCGAGAACTTCAACCCTGAG-3'
GCCATGGTGCAGGCCCAGATCCACCTGCCTGTGGTGCAGTCCGTGGCCTCCCCGGCGGCGGCTCCCCCTA
CGCTGCCTCCCTACTTCATGAAAGGCTCCATCATCCAGTTGGCCAACGGGGAGCTAAAGAAGGCGGAAGA
CTTAAAAACAGAAGATTTCATCCAGGATGCAGAGATAAGCAACGACCTGAAGATCGACTCCAGCACCGTA
GAGAGGATTGAAGACAGCCATAGCCCGGGCGTGGCCGTGATACAGTTCGCCGTCGGGGAGCACCGAGCCC
AGGTCAGCGTTGAAGTTTTGGTAGAGTATCCTTTTTTTGTGTTTGGACAGGGCTGGTCATCCTGCTGTCC
GGAGAGAACCAGCCAGCTCTTTGATTTGCCGTGTTCCAAACTCTCAGTTGGGGATGTCTGCATCTCGCTT
ACCCTCAAGAACCTGAAGAACGGCTCTGTTAAAAAGGGCCAGCCCGTGGATCCCGCCAGCGTCCTGCTGA
AGCACTCAAAGGCCGACGGCCTGGCGGGCAGCAGACACAGGTATGCCGAGCAGGAAAACGGAATCAACCA
GGGGAGTGCCCAGATGCTCTCTGAGAATGGCGAACTGAAGTTTCCAGAGAAAATGGGATTGCCTGCAGCG
CCCTTCCTCACCAAAATAGAACCCAGCAAGCCCGCGGCAACGAGGAAGAGGAGGTGGTCGGCGCCAGAGA
GCCGCAAACTGGAGAAGTCAGAAGACGAACCACCTTTGACTCTTCCTAAGCCTTCTCTAATTCCTCAGGA
GGTTAAGATTTGCATTGAAGGCCGGTCTAATGTAGGCAAGTAGAGGCAGCGTGG
